Addgene plasmid #179842: AAVS1-Puro cTnT CCND2-T2A-iChloC
Purpose: donor plasmid for cardiac-specific CCND2-T2A-iChloc expression in human cells
Depositing lab: Xiaoping Bao. Depositing organization: Purdue University. Publication: Optogenetic Control of Engrafted Human Induced Pluripotent Stem Cell-Derived Cardiomyocytes in Live Mice: A Proof-of-Concept Study. Joshi J, Xu B, Rubart M, Chang Y, Bao X, Chaliki HP, Scott LR, Zhu W. Cells. 2022 Mar 10;11(6). pii: cells11060951. doi: 10.3390/cells11060951. PubMed 35326403.
Backbone
  Vector backbone: Addgene #136935
  Backbone size w/o insert (bp): 9222
  Total vector size (bp): 11129
  Vector type: Mammalian Expression, CRISPR, TALEN ; Donor plasmid
  Selectable markers: Puromycin
Growth in bacteria
  Bacterial resistance: Ampicillin, 100 μg/mL
  Growth temperature: 37°C
  Growth strain: NEB Stable
  Copy number: High Copy
Gene/Insert
  Gene/Insert name: CCND2 (alt names: KIAK0002; MPPH3)
  Species: H. sapiens (human)
  Insert size (bp): 867
  Entrez Gene: CCND2 (a.k.a. KIAK0002, MPPH3)
  Promoter: Troponin T promoter
  Tag / fusion protein: improved chloride-conducting ChR (iChloC) (C terminal on insert)
  Cloning method: Restriction Enzyme; 5′ cloning site SalI (not destroyed); 3′ cloning site MluI (not destroyed)
  Sequencing primers: 5′ None; 3′ None
Terms and licenses: Academic/Nonprofit Terms; Industry Terms: Not Available to Industry
How to cite: AAVS1-Puro cTnT CCND2-T2A-iChloC was a gift from Xiaoping Bao (Addgene plasmid # 179842 ; http://n2t.net/addgene:179842 ; RRID:Addgene_179842)
