[The description below was written by a language model from this plasmid's Addgene catalogue record and pLannotate feature annotations shown in this document.]
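Description:
AAVS1-Puro cTnT CCND2-T2A-iChloC is a homology-directed repair donor plasmid for inserting a cardiac-specific expression cassette into the AAVS1 safe-harbour locus (intron 1 of human PPP1R12C) in human cells, used together with a CRISPR or TALEN nuclease that cuts that site. It is propagated in E. coli on a high-copy ColE1/pUC-type origin with ampicillin selection. The backbone also carries remnants of earlier cloning vectors, including fragments of NeoR/KanR, ccdB, lacZα and lac regulatory elements, which appear to be vestigial.

Between the left and right AAVS1 homology arms sit two units. The first is a promoterless selection cassette: a splice acceptor followed by the puromycin N-acetyltransferase gene and a bGH polyadenylation signal. PuroR is therefore expressed mainly when correct integration lets it be spliced into the endogenous PPP1R12C transcript, which enriches for targeted clones under puromycin. The second is the payload. According to the catalogue entry, a troponin T promoter drives it, although the feature table does not annotate this promoter; it presumably lies in the unannotated region upstream of the insert. The promoter drives human CCND2 (cyclin D2, a G1/S regulator acting through CDK4 and RB phosphorylation), linked by a T2A self-cleaving peptide to iChloC. iChloC is an improved chloride-conducting channelrhodopsin, which the annotation software detects as a ChR2-derived fragment. A WPRE and hGH poly(A) signal follow to support transcript stability and termination.

The sequenced record (11,092 nt) is slightly shorter than the stated total size. The associated work concerns optogenetic control of engrafted human iPSC-derived cardiomyocytes, consistent with restricting cyclin D2 and light-gated chloride channel co-expression to cardiomyocytes.
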