Features (pLannotate 1.2.2; 34 found; start..end, strand, type, name):
     33..836     +  misc_feature   HA-L: left homology arm from the adeno-associated virus integration site (AAVS1) within intron 1 of the human PPP1R12C gene
    843..868     +  misc_feature   SA: splice acceptor site
    955..1554    +  CDS            PuroR: puromycin N-acetyltransferase; pac from Streptomyces alboniger; confers resistance to puromycin
   1592..1816    +  polyA_signal   bGH poly(A) signal: bovine growth hormone polyadenylation signal
   1822..1841    +  enhancer       CMV enhancer (fragment): human cytomegalovirus immediate early enhancer
   2460..2478    +  promoter       T7 promoter: promoter for bacteriophage T7 RNA polymerase
   2510..2534    +  protein_bind   attB1: mutant version of attB; recombination site for the Gateway® BP reaction BP Clonase™
   2553..3419    +  CDS            CCND2: CCND2_HUMAN - Experimental evidence at protein level: Swiss-Prot protein existence level 1. Regulatory component of the cyclin D2-CDK4 (DC) complex that phosphorylates and inhibits members of the retinoblastoma (RB) protein family including RB1 and regulates the cell-cycle during G(1)/S transition. Phosphorylation of RB1 allows dissociation of the transcription factor E2F from the RB/E2F complex and the subsequent transcription of E2F target genes which are responsible for the progression through the G(1) phase. Hypophosphorylates RB1 in early G(1) phase. Cyclin D-CDK4 complexes are major inte
   3483..4408    +  CDS            ChR2 (fragment): N-terminal fragment of channelrhodopsin-2 from the alga Chlamydomonas reinhardtii (Nagel et al., 2003) blue light-activated cation channel
   4425..4449    +  misc_feature   MCS (fragment): pBluescript multiple cloning site
   4449..5037    +  misc_feature   WPRE: woodchuck hepatitis virus posttranscriptional regulatory element
   5069..5545    +  polyA_signal   hGH poly(A) signal: human growth hormone polyadenylation signal
   5569..5649    +  CDS            HBB (fragment): HBB_PONPY - Experimental evidence at transcript level: Swiss-Prot protein existence level 2. Involved in oxygen transport from the lung to the various peripheral tissues. From Pongo pygmaeus (Bornean orangutan).
   5720..5775    +  polyA_signal   β-globin poly(A) signal: rabbit β-globin polyadenylation signal (Gil and Proudfoot, 1987)
   6158..6180    -  protein_bind   lac operator (fragment): The lac repressor binds to the lac operator to inhibit transcription in E. coli. This inhibition can be relieved by adding lactose or isopropyl-β-D-thiogalactopyranoside (IPTG). lac repressor encoded by lacI
   6184..6214    -  promoter       lac promoter: promoter for the E. coli lac operon
   6229..6250    -  protein_bind   CAP binding site: CAP binding activates transcription in the presence of cAMP. E. coli catabolite activator protein
   6263..6302    -  CDS            lacI (fragment): lac repressor; lacI; The lac repressor binds to the lac operator to inhibit transcription in E. coli. This inhibition can be relieved by adding lactose or isopropyl-β-D-thiogalactopyranoside (IPTG).
   6324..7160    +  misc_feature   HA-R: right homology arm from the adeno-associated virus integration site (AAVS1) within intron 1 of the human PPP1R12C gene
   7195..7213    -  promoter       T7 promoter: promoter for bacteriophage T7 RNA polymerase
   7216..7363    +  CDS            lacZα (fragment): LacZα fragment of β-galactosidase; lacZ fragment
   7373..7676    +  CDS            ccdB (fragment): CcdB, a bacterial toxin that poisons DNA gyrase; ccdB; Plasmids containing the ccdB gene cannot be propagated in standard E. coli strains.
   7724..7993    +  CDS            tnpA (fragment): TN5P_ECOLX - Also known as tnp. Experimental evidence at protein level: Swiss-Prot protein existence level 1. Mediates transposition of transposon Tn5 by a 'cut and paste' mechanism. First, the monomeric transposase binds the 19 bp inverted DNA repeats flanking the transposon. Then, dimerization of the DNA- bound transposase creates a synaptic DNA complex. After nicking of the first DNA strand, excision of the transposon proceeds through a series of intermediates. The transposase then mediates the insertion of the transposon at a new site by strand transfer. The activity of the wild- type tran
   8025..8823    +  CDS            NeoR/KanR (fragment): aminoglycoside phosphotransferase from Tn5; aph(3')-II (or nptII); confers resistance to neomycin, kanamycin, and G418 (Geneticin®)
   8844..8894    -  misc_feature   bom (fragment): basis of mobility region from pBR322
   8921..8980    +  promoter       AmpR promoter (fragment): bla
   9073..9933    -  CDS            AmpR: β-lactamase; bla; confers resistance to ampicillin, carbenicillin, and related antibiotics
   9934..9986    -  promoter       AmpR promoter (fragment): bla
  10057..10645   +  rep_origin     ori: high-copy-number ColE1/pMB1/pBR322/pUC origin of replication
  10828..10920   +  CDS            lacI (fragment): lac repressor; lacI; The lac repressor binds to the lac operator to inhibit transcription in E. coli. This inhibition can be relieved by adding lactose or isopropyl-β-D-thiogalactopyranoside (IPTG).
  10933..10954   +  protein_bind   CAP binding site: CAP binding activates transcription in the presence of cAMP. E. coli catabolite activator protein
  10969..10999   +  promoter       lac promoter: promoter for the E. coli lac operon
  11003..11025   +  protein_bind   lac operator (fragment): The lac repressor binds to the lac operator to inhibit transcription in E. coli. This inhibition can be relieved by adding lactose or isopropyl-β-D-thiogalactopyranoside (IPTG). lac repressor encoded by lacI
  11068..11086   +  promoter       T3 promoter: promoter for bacteriophage T3 RNA polymerase
>Addgene plasmid #179842 | AAVS1-Puro cTnT CCND2-T2A-iChloC | addgene full sequence | sequence record 354946 | Addgene NGS Result
CTAGTCCTGCAGGTTTAAACGAATTCGCCCTTTGCTTTCTCTGACCAGCATTCTCTCCCCTGGGCCTGTG
CCGCTTTCTGTCTGCAGCTTGTGGCCTGGGTCACCTCTACGGCTGGCCCAGATCCTTCCCTGCCGCCTCC
TTCAGGTTCCGTCTTCCTCCACTCCCTCTTCCCCTTGCTCTCTGCTGTGTTGCTGCCCAAGGATGCTCTT
TCCGGAGCACTTCCTTCTCGGCGCTGCACCACGTGATGTCCTCTGAGCGGATCCTCCCCGTGTCTGGGTC
CTCTCCGGGCATCTCTCCTCCCTCACCCAACCCCATGCCGTCTTCACTCGCTGGGTTCCCTTTTCCTTCT
CCTTCTGGGGCCTGTGCCATCTCTCGTTTCTTAGGATGGCCTTCTCCGACGGATGTCTCCCTTGCGTCCC
GCCTCCCCTTCTTGTAGGCCTGCATCATCACCGTTTTTCTGGACAACCCCAAAGTACCCCGTCTCCCTGG
CTTTAGCCACCTCTCCATCCTCTTGCTTTCTTTGCCTGGACACCCCGTTCTCCTGTGGATTCGGGTCACC
TCTCACTCCTTTCATTTGGGCAGCTCCCCTACCCCCCTTACCTCTCTAGTCTGTGCTAGCTCTTCCAGCC
CCCTGTCATGGCATCTTCCAGGGGTCCGAGAGCTCAGCTAGTCTTCTTCCTCCAACCCGGGCCCCTATGT
CCACTTCAGGACAGCATGTTTGCTGCCTCCAGGGATCCTGTGTCCCCGAGCTGGGACCACCTTATATTCC
CAGGGCCGGTTAATGTGGCTCTGGTTCTGGGTACTTTTATCTGTCCCCTCCACCCCACAGTGGGGCAAGC
TTCTGACCTCTTCTCTTCCTCCCACAGGGCCTCGAGAGATCTGGCAGCGGAGAGGGCAGAGGAAGTCTTC
TAACATGCGGTGACGTGGAGGAGAATCCCGGCCCTAGGCTCGAGATGACCGAGTACAAGCCCACGGTGCG
CCTCGCCACCCGCGACGACGTCCCCAGGGCCGTACGCACCCTCGCCGCCGCGTTCGCCGACTACCCCGCC
ACGCGCCACACCGTCGATCCGGACCGCCACATCGAGCGGGTCACCGAGCTGCAAGAACTCTTCCTCACGC
GCGTCGGGCTCGACATCGGCAAGGTGTGGGTCGCGGACGACGGCGCCGCGGTGGCGGTCTGGACCACGCC
GGAGAGCGTCGAAGCGGGGGCGGTGTTCGCCGAGATCGGCCCGCGCATGGCCGAGTTGAGCGGTTCCCGG
CTGGCCGCGCAGCAACAGATGGAAGGCCTCCTGGCGCCGCACCGGCCCAAGGAGCCCGCGTGGTTCCTGG
CCACCGTCGGCGTCTCGCCCGACCACCAGGGCAAGGGTCTGGGCAGCGCCGTCGTGCTCCCCGGAGTGGA
GGCGGCCGAGCGCGCCGGGGTGCCCGCCTTCCTGGAGACCTCCGCGCCCCGCAACCTCCCCTTCTACGAG
CGGCTCGGCTTCACCGTCACCGCCGACGTCGAGGTGCCCGAAGGACCGCGCACCTGGTGCATGACCCGCA
AGCCCGGTGCCTGATCTAGAGGGCCCGTTTAAACCCGCTGATCAGCCTCGACTGTGCCTTCTAGTTGCCA
GCCATCTGTTGTTTGCCCCTCCCCCGTGCCTTCCTTGACCCTGGAAGGTGCCACTCCCACTGTCCTTTCC
TAATAAAATGAGGAAATTGCATCGCATTGTCTGAGTAGGTGTCATTCTATTCTGGGGGGTGGGGTGGGGC
AGGACAGCAAGGGGGAGGATTGGGAAGACAATAGCAGGCATGCTGGGGATGCGGTGGGCTCTATGGGTCT
CGACATTGATTATTGACTAGTGTCATGGAGAAGACCCACCTTGCAGATGTCCTCACTGGGGCTGGCAGAG
CCGGCAACCTGCCCAAGGCTGCTCAGTCCATTAGGAGCCAGTAGCCTGGAAGATGTCTTTACCCCCAGCA
TCAGTTCAAGTGGAGCAGCACATAACTCTTGCCCTCTGCCTTCCAAGATTCTGGTGCTGAGACTTATGGA
GTGTCTTGGAGGTTGCCTTCTGCCCCCCAACCCTGCTCCCAGCTGGCCCTCCCAGGCCTGGGTTGCTGGC
CTCTGCTTTATCAGGATTCTCAAGAGGGACAGCTGGTTTATGTTGCATGACTGTTCCCTGCATATCTGCT
CTGGTTTTAAATAGCTTATCTGAGCAGCTGGAGGACCACATGGGCTTATATGGCGTGGGGTACATGTTCC
TGTAGCCTTGTCCCTGGCACCTGCCAAAATAGCAGCCAACACCCCCCACCCCCACCGCCATCCCCCTGCC
CCACCCGTCCCCTGTCGCACATTCCTCCCTCCGCAGGGCTGGCTCACCAGGCCCCAGCCCACATGCCTGC
TTAAAGCCCTCTCCATCCTCTGCCTCACCCAGTCCCCGCTGAGACTGAGCAGACGCCTCCAGGATCCGCC
ACCCTCGAGTAATACGACTCACTATAGGGAGACCCAAGCTGGCTAGGTAAGCTTGATCAACAAGTTTGTA
CAAAAAAGCAGGCTGTCGACGGTACCGCCACCATGGAGCTGCTGTGCCACGAGGTGGACCCGGTCCGCAG
GGCCGTGCGGGACCGCAACCTGCTCCGAGACGACCGCGTCCTGCAGAACCTGCTCACCATCGAGGAGCGC
TACCTTCCGCAGTGCTCCTACTTCAAGTGCGTGCAGAAGGACATCCAACCCTACATGCGCAGAATGGTGG
CCACCTGGATGCTGGAGGTCTGTGAGGAACAGAAGTGCGAAGAAGAGGTCTTCCCTCTGGCCATGAATTA
CCTGGACCGTTTCTTGGCTGGGGTCCCGACTCCGAAGTCCCATCTGCAACTCCTGGGTGCTGTCTGCATG
TTCCTGGCCTCCAAACTCAAAGAGACCAGCCCGCTGACCGCGGAGAAGCTGTGCATTTACACCGACAACT
CCATCAAGCCTCAGGAGCTGCTGGAGTGGGAACTGGTGGTGCTGGGGAAGTTGAAGTGGAACCTGGCAGC
TGTCACTCCTCATGACTTCATTGAGCACATCTTGCGCAAGCTGCCCCAGCAGCGGGAGAAGCTGTCTCTG
ATCCGCAAGCATGCTCAGACCTTCATTGCTCTGTGTGCCACGGACTTTAAGTTTGCCATGTACCCACCGT
CGATGATCGCAACTGGAAGTGTGGGAGCAGCCATCTGTGGGCTCCAGCAGGATGAGGAAGTGAGCTCGCT
CACTTGTGATGCCCTGACTGAGCTGCTGGCTAAGATCACCAACACAGACGTGGATTGTCTCAAAGCTTGC
CAGGAGCAGATTGAGGCGGTGCTCCTCAATAGCCTGCAGCAGTACCGTCAGGACCAACGTGACGGATCCA
AGTCGGAGGATGAACTGGACCAAGCCAGCACCCCTACAGACGTGCGGGATATCGACCTGGGCAGCGGAGA
GGGCAGAGGAAGTCTTCTAACATGCGGTGACGTGGAGGAGAATCCCGGCCCTATGGATTATGGAGGCGCC
CTGAGTGCCGTTGGGCGCGAGCTGCTATTTGTAACGAACCCAGTAGTCGTCAATGGCTCTGTACTTGTGC
CTGAGGACCAGTGTTACTGCGCGGGCTGGATTGAGTCGCGTGGCACAAACGGTGCCCAAACGGCGTCGAA
CGTGCTGCAATGGCTTGCTGCTGGCTTCTCCATCCTACTGCTTATGTTTTACGCCTACCAAACATGGAAG
TCAACCTGCGGCTGGGAGCAGATCTATGTGTGCGCTATCAGGATGGTCAAGGTGATTCTCGAGTTCTTCT
TCTCGTTTAAGAACCCGTCCATGCTGTATCTAGCCACAGGCCACCGCGTCCAGTGGTTGCGTTACGCCGA
GTGGCTTCTCACCTGCCCGGTCATTCTCATTCACCTGTCAAACCTGACGGGCTTGTCCAACGACTACAGC
AGGCGCACCATGGGTCTGCTTGTGTCTAATATTGGCTGTATTGTGTGGGGCGCCACTTCCGCCATGGCCA
CCGGATACGTCAAGGTCATCTTCTTCTGCCTGGGTCTGTGTTATGGTGCTAACACGTTCTTTCACGCTGC
CAAGGCCTACATCGAGGGTTACCACACCGTGCCGAAGGGCCGGTGTCGCCAGGTGGTGACTGGCATGGCT
TGGCTCTTCTTCGTATCATGGGGTATGTTCCCCATCCTGTTCATCCTCGGCCCCGAGGGCTTCGGCGTCC
TGAGCGTGTACGGCTCCACCGTCGGCCACACCATCATTGACCTGATGTCGAAGAACTGCTGGGGTCTGCT
CGGCCACTACCTGCGCGTGCTGATCCACGAGCATATCCTCATCCACGGCGACATTCGCAAGACCACCAAA
TTGAACATTGGTGGCACTGAGATTGAGGTCGAGACGCTGGTGGAGGACGAGGCCGAGGCTGGCGCGGTAT
AAACTAGTACGCGTGAATTCGATATCAAGCTTATCGATAATCAACCTCTGGATTACAAAATTTGTGAAAG
ATTGACTGGTATTCTTAACTATGTTGCTCCTTTTACGCTATGTGGATACGCTGCTTTAATGCCTTTGTAT
CATGCTATTGCTTCCCGTATGGCTTTCATTTTCTCCTCCTTGTATAAATCCTGGTTGCTGTCTCTTTATG
AGGAGTTGTGGCCCGTTGTCAGGCAACGTGGCGTGGTGTGCACTGTGTTTGCTGACGCAACCCCCACTGG
TTGGGGCATTGCCACCACCTGTCAGCTCCTTTCCGGGACTTTCGCTTTCCCCCTCCCTATTGCCACGGCG
GAACTCATCGCCGCCTGCCTTGCCCGCTGCTGGACAGGGGCTCGGCTGTTGGGCACTGACAATTCCGTGG
TGTTGTCGGGGAAATCATCGTCCTTTCCTTGGCTGCTCGCCTATGTTGCCACCTGGATTCTGCGCGGGAC
GTCCTTCTGCTACGTCCCTTCGGCCCTCAATCCAGCGGACCTTCCTTCCCGCGGCCTGCTGCCGGCTCTG
CGGCCTCTTCCGCGTCTTCGCCTTCGCCCTCAGACGAGTCGGATCTCCCTTTGGGCCGCCTCCCCGCATC
GATACCGAGCGCTGCTCGAGAGATCTACGGGTGGCATCCCTGTGACCCCTCCCCAGTGCCTCTCCTGGCC
CTGGAAGTTGCCACTCCAGTGCCCACCAGCCTTGTCCTAATAAAATTAAGTTGCATCATTTTGTCTGACT
AGGTGTCCTTCTATAATATTATGGGGTGGAGGGGGGTGGTATGGAGCAAGGGGCAAGTTGGGAAGACAAC
CTGTAGGGCCTGCGGGGTCTATTGGGAACCAAGCTGGAGTGCAGTGGCACAATCTTGGCTCACTGCAATC
TCCGCCTCCTGGGTTCAAGCGATTCTCCTGCCTCAGCCTCCCGAGTTGTTGGGATTCCAGGCATGCATGA
CCAGGCTCAGCTAATTTTTGTTTTTTTGGTAGAGACGGGGTTTCACCATATTGGCCAGGCTGGTCTCCAA
CTCCTAATCTCAGGTGATCTACCCACCTTGGCCTCCCAAATTGCTGGGATTACAGGCGTGAACCACTGCT
CCCTTCCCTGTCCTTCTGATTTTGTAGGTAACCAGGCGCGTGAATTCACTCCTCAGGTGCAGGCTGCCTA
TCAGAAGGTGGTGGCTGGTGTGGCCAATGCCCTGGCTCACAAATACCACTGAGATCTTTTTCCCTCTGCC
AAAAATTATGGGGACATCATGAAGCCCCTTGAGCATCTGACTTCTGGCTAATAAAGGAAATTTATTTTCA
TTGCAATAGTGTGTTGGAATTTTTTGTGTCTCTCACTCGGAAGGACATATGGGAGGGCAAATCATTTAAA
ACATCAGAATGAGTATTTGGTTTAGAGTTTGGCAACATATGCCCATATGCTGGCTGCCATGAACAAAGGT
TGGCTATAAAGAGGTCATCAGTATATGAAACAGCCCCCTGCTGTCCATTCCTTATTCCATAGAAAAGCCT
TGACTTGAGGTTAGATTTTTTTTATATTTTGTTTTGTGTTATTTTTTTCTTTAACATCCCTAAAATTTTC
CTTACATGTTTTACTAGCCAGATTTTTCCTCCTCTCCTGACTACTCCCAGTCATAGCTGTCCCTCTTCTC
TTATGGAGATCCCTCGACCTGCAGCCCAAGCTTGGCGTAATCATGGTCATAGCTGTTTCCTGTGTGAAAT
TGTTATCCGCTCACAATTCCACACAACATACGAGCCGGAAGCATAAAGTGTAAAGCCTGGGGTGCCTAAT
GAGTGAGCTAACTCACATTAATTGCGTTGCGCTCACTGCCCGCTTTCCAGTCGGGAAACCTGTCGTGCCA
GCGGATCGACAGTACTAAGCTTTACTAGGGACAGGATTGGTGACAGAAAAGCCCCATCCTTAGGCCTCCT
CCTTCCTAGTCTCCTGATATTGGGTCTAACCCCCACCTCCTGTTAGGCAGATTCCTTATCTGGTGACACA
CCCCCATTTCCTGGAGCCATCTCTCTCCTTGCCAGAACCTCTAAGGTTTGCTTACGATGGAGCCAGAGAG
GATCCTGGGAGGGAGAGCTTGGCAGGGGGTGGGAGGGAAGGGGGGGATGCGTGACCTGCCCGGTTCTCAG
TGGCCACCCTGCGCTACCCTCTCCCAGAACCTGAGCTGCTCTGACGCGGCTGTCTGGTGCGTTTCACTGA
TCCTGGTGCTGCAGCTTCCTTACACTTCCCAAGAGGAGAAGCAGTTTGGAAAAACAAAATCAGAATAAGT
TGGTCCTGAGTTCTAACTTTGGCTCTTCACCTTTCTAGTCCCCAATTTATATTGTTCCTCCGTGCGTCAG
TTTTACCTGTGAGATAAGGCCAGTAGCCAGCCCCGTCCTGGCAGGGCTGTGGTGAGGAGGGGGGTGTCCG
TGTGGAAAACTCCCTTTGTGAGAATGGTGCGTCCTAGGTGTTCACCAGGTCGTGGCCGCCTCTACTCCCT
TTCTCTTTCTCCATCCTTCTTTCCTTAAAGAGTCCCCAGTGCTATCTGGGACATATTCCTCCGCCCAGAG
CAGGGTCCCGCTTCCCTAAGGCCCTGCTCTGGGCTTCTGGGTTTGAGTCCTTGGCAAGCCCAGGAGAGGC
GCTCAGGCTTCCCTGTCCCCCTTCCTCGTCCACCATCTCATGCCCCTGGCTCTCCTGCCCCTTCCCTACA
GGGGTTCCTGGCTCTGCTCTAAGGGCGAATTCGCGGCCGCTAAATTCAATTCGCCCTATAGTGAGTCGTA
TTACAATTCACTGGCCGTCGTTTTACAACGTCGTGACTGGGAAAACCCTGGCGTTACCCAACTTAATCGC
CTTGCAGCACATCCCCCTTTCGCCAGCTGGCGTAATAGCGAAGAGGCCCGCACCGATCGCCCTTCCCAAC
AGTTGCGCAGCCTATACGTACGGCAGTTTAAGGTTTACACCTATAAAAGAGAGAGCCGTTATCGTCTGTT
TGTGGATGTACAGAGTGATATTATTGACACGCCGGGGCGACGGATGGTGATCCCCCTGGCCAGTGCACGT
CTGCTGTCAGATAAAGTCTCCCGTGAACTTTACCCGGTGGTGCATATCGGGGATGAAAGCTGGCGCATGA
TGACCACCGATATGGCCAGTGTGCCGGTCTCCGTTATCGGGGAAGAAGTGGCTGATCTCAGCCACCGCGA
AAATGACATCAAAAACGCCATTAACCTGATGTTCTGGGGAATATAAATGTCAGGCATGAGATTATCAAAA
AGGATCTTCACCTAGATCCTTTTCACGTAGAAAGCCAGTCCGCAGAAACGGTGCTGACCCCGGATGAATG
TCAGCTACTGGGCTATCTGGACAAGGGAAAACGCAAGCGCAAAGAGAAAGCAGGTAGCTTGCAGTGGGCT
TACATGGCGATAGCTAGACTGGGCGGTTTTATGGACAGCAAGCGAACCGGAATTGCCAGCTGGGGCGCCC
TCTGGTAAGGTTGGGAAGCCCTGCAAAGTAAACTGGATGGCTTTCTTGCCGCCAAGGATCTGATGGCGCA
GGGGATCAAGCTCTGATCAAGAGACAGGATGAGGATCGTTTCGCATGATTGAACAAGATGGATTGCACGC
AGGTTCTCCGGCCGCTTGGGTGGAGAGGCTATTCGGCTATGACTGGGCACAACAGACAATCGGCTGCTCT
GATGCCGCCGTGTTCCGGCTGTCAGCGCAGGGGCGCCCGGTTCTTTTTGTCAAGACCGACCTGTCCGGTG
CCCTGAATGAACTGCAAGACGAGGCAGCGCGGCTATCGTGGCTGGCCACGACGGGCGTTCCTTGCGCAGC
TGTGCTCGACGTTGTCACTGAAGCGGGAAGGGACTGGCTGCTATTGGGCGAAGTGCCGGGGCAGGATCTC
CTGTCATCTCACCTTGCTCCTGCCGAGAAAGTATCCATCATGGCTGATGCAATGCGGCGGCTGCATACGC
TTGATCCGGCTACCTGCCCATTCGACCACCAAGCGAAACATCGCATCGAGCGAGCACGTACTCGGATGGA
AGCCGGTCTTGTCGATCAGGATGATCTGGACGAAGAGCATCAGGGGCTCGCGCCAGCCGAACTGTTCGCC
AGGCTCAAGGCGAGCATGCCCGACGGCGAGGATCTCGTCGTGACCCATGCATGGCGATGCCTGCTTGCCG
AATATCATGGTGGAAAATGGCCGCTTTTCTGGATTCATCGACTGTGGCCGGCTGGGTGTGGCGGACCGCT
ATCAGGACATAGCGTTGGCTACCCGTGATATTGCTGAAGAGCTTGGCGGCGAATGGGCTGACCGCTTCCT
CGTGCTTTACGGTATCGCCGCTCCCGATTCGCAGCGCATCGCCTTCTATCGCCTTCTTGACGAGTTCTTC
TGAATTATTAACGCTTACAATTTCCTGATGCGGTATTTTCTCCTTACGCATCTGTGCGGTATTTCACACC
GCATCAGGTGGCACTTTTCGGGGAAATGTGCGCGGAACCCCTATTTGTTTATTTTTCTAAATACATTCAA
ATATGTATCCGCTCATGAGATTATCAAAAAGGATCTTCACCTAGATCCTTTTAAATTAAAAATGAAGTTT
TAAATCAATCTAAAGTATATATGAGTAAACTTGGTCTGACAGTTACCAATGCTTAATCAGTGAGGCACCT
ATCTCAGCGATCTGTCTATTTCGTTCATCCATAGTTGCCTGACTCCCCGTCGTGTAGATAACTACGATAC
GGGAGGGCTTACCATCTGGCCCCAGTGCTGCAATGATACCGCGAGACCCACGCTCACCGGCTCCAGATTT
ATCAGCAATAAACCAGCCAGCCGGAAGGGCCGAGCGCAGAAGTGGTCCTGCAACTTTATCCGCCTCCATC
CAGTCTATTAATTGTTGCCGGGAAGCTAGAGTAAGTAGTTCGCCAGTTAATAGTTTGCGCAACGTTGTTG
CCATTGCTACAGGCATCGTGGTGTCACGCTCGTCGTTTGGTATGGCTTCATTCAGCTCCGGTTCCCAACG
ATCAAGGCGAGTTACATGATCCCCCATGTTGTGCAAAAAAGCGGTTAGCTCCTTCGGTCCTCCGATCGTT
GTCAGAAGTAAGTTGGCCGCAGTGTTATCACTCATGGTTATGGCAGCACTGCATAATTCTCTTACTGTCA
TGCCATCCGTAAGATGCTTTTCTGTGACTGGTGAATACTCAACCAAGTCATTCTGAGAATAGTGTATGCG
GCGACCGAGTTGCTCTTGCCCGGCGTCAATACGGGATAATACCGCGCCACATAGCAGAACTTTAAAAGTG
CTCATCATTGGAAAACGTTCTTCGGGGCGAAAACTCTCAAGGATCTTACCGCTGTTGAGATCCAGTTCGA
TGTAACCCACTCGTGCACCCAACTGATCTTCAGCATCTTTTACTTTCACCAGCGTTTCTGGGTGAGCAAA
AACAGGAAGGCAAAATGCCGCAAAAAAGGGAATAAGGGCGACACGGAAATGTTGAATACTCATACTCTTC
CTTTTTCAATATTATTGAAGCATTTATCAGGGTTATTGTCTCATGACCAAAATCCCTTAACGTGAGTTTT
CGTTCCACTGAGCGTCAGACCCCGTAGAAAAGATCAAAGGATCTTCTTGAGATCCTTTTTTTCTGCGCGT
AATCTGCTGCTTGCAAACAAAAAAACCACCGCTACCAGCGGTGGTTTGTTTGCCGGATCAAGAGCTACCA
ACTCTTTTTCCGAAGGTAACTGGCTTCAGCAGAGCGCAGATACCAAATACTGTTCTTCTAGTGTAGCCGT
AGTTAGGCCACCACTTCAAGAACTCTGTAGCACCGCCTACATACCTCGCTCTGCTAATCCTGTTACCAGT
GGCTGCTGCCAGTGGCGATAAGTCGTGTCTTACCGGGTTGGACTCAAGACGATAGTTACCGGATAAGGCG
CAGCGGTCGGGCTGAACGGGGGGTTCGTGCACACAGCCCAGCTTGGAGCGAACGACCTACACCGAACTGA
GATACCTACAGCGTGAGCTATGAGAAAGCGCCACGCTTCCCGAAGGGAGAAAGGCGGACAGGTATCCGGT
AAGCGGCAGGGTCGGAACAGGAGAGCGCACGAGGGAGCTTCCAGGGGGAAACGCCTGGTATCTTTATAGT
CCTGTCGGGTTTCGCCACCTCTGACTTGAGCGTCGATTTTTGTGATGCTCGTCAGGGGGGCGGAGCCTAT
GGAAAAACGCCAGCAACGCGGCCTTTTTACGGTTCCTGGCCTTTTGCTGGCCTTTTGCTCACATGTTCTT
TCCTGCGTTATCCCCTGATTCTGTGGATAACCGTATTACCGCCTTTGAGTGAGCTGATACCGCTCGCCGC
AGCCGAACGACCGAGCGCAGCGAGTCAGTGAGCGAGGAAGCGGAAGAGCGCCCAATACGCAAACCGCCTC
TCCCCGCGCGTTGGCCGATTCATTAATGCAGCTGGCACGACAGGTTTCCCGACTGGAAAGCGGGCAGTGA
GCGCAACGCAATTAATGTGAGTTAGCTCACTCATTAGGCACCCCAGGCTTTACACTTTATGCTTCCGGCT
CGTATGTTGTGTGGAATTGTGAGCGGATAACAATTTCACACAGGAAACAGCTATGACCATGATTACGCCA
AGCTCAGAATTAACCCTCACTAAAGGGACTAG
